Addgene plasmid #102971: pLKO.1P shFXN_2
Purpose: Suppression of FXN
Depositing lab: Richard Possemato. Depositing organization: NYU Grossman School of Medicine. Publication: NFS1 undergoes positive selection in lung tumours and protects cells from ferroptosis. Alvarez SW, Sviderskiy VO, Terzi EM, Papagiannakopoulos T, Moreira AL, Adams S, Sabatini DM, Birsoy K, Possemato R. Nature. 2017 Nov 22. doi: 10.1038/nature24637. PubMed 29168506.
Backbone
  Vector backbone: pLKO.1P
  Backbone manufacturer: Broad Institute
  Backbone size w/o insert (bp): 7466
  Total vector size (bp): 7518
  Vector type: Lentiviral, RNAi
  Selectable markers: Puromycin
Growth in bacteria
  Bacterial resistance: Ampicillin, 100 μg/mL
  Growth temperature: 37°C
  Growth strain: NEB Stable
  Copy number: High Copy
Gene/Insert
  Gene/Insert name: shFXN_2
  gRNA/shRNA sequence: GCAGACGCCAAACAAGCAAAT
  Species: H. sapiens (human)
  GenBank ID: NM_000144
  Entrez Gene: FXN (a.k.a. CyaY, FA, FARR, FRDA, X25)
Terms and licenses: Academic/Nonprofit Terms; Industry Terms: Not Available to Industry
Depositor comments: TRCN0000006137
How to cite: pLKO.1P shFXN_2 was a gift from Richard Possemato (Addgene plasmid # 102971 ; http://n2t.net/addgene:102971 ; RRID:Addgene_102971)
