[The description below was written by a language model from this plasmid's Addgene catalogue record and pLannotate feature annotations shown in this document.]
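Description:
pLKO.1P shFXN_2 is a lentiviral RNAi plasmid built on the Broad Institute pLKO.1 puromycin backbone and designed to suppress human FXN (frataxin). It is propagated in E. coli through a high-copy ColE1/pUC-type origin with ampicillin selection from the bla gene. An f1 origin and remnants of a lac/T7/T3 cloning region are also present in the bacterial portion.

The transfer cassette has a third-generation, self-inactivating layout. An RSV enhancer/promoter fused to a truncated HIV-1 5' LTR drives production of the genomic RNA in packaging cells. This RNA carries the Ψ packaging signal with a gag fragment, the Rev response element for Rev-dependent nuclear export, and a cPPT/CTS element that aids nuclear import of the proviral DNA. The ΔU3 3' LTR inactivates LTR promoter activity after integration, and it is followed by an SV40 poly(A) signal and SV40 origin. Within the provirus, a human U6 RNA polymerase III promoter expresses a short hairpin RNA against the FXN transcript. The hairpin itself is not annotated in the feature table but presumably occupies the gap between U6 and the cPPT/CTS. A separate hPGK promoter drives puromycin N-acetyltransferase, so transduced mammalian cells can be selected with puromycin.

The hairpin corresponds to a clone from the TRC shRNA collection, and the "_2" in the name suggests it is one of a set of FXN hairpins. The associated work concerns iron–sulfur cluster biosynthesis and ferroptosis in lung tumours, consistent with use for stable FXN knockdown in human cells. The sequenced record is 7,083 nt, somewhat shorter than the catalogue's stated total of 7,518 bp; the record does not explain this discrepancy.
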