Features (pLannotate 1.2.2; 25 found; start..end, strand, type, name):
     16..526     +  promoter       hPGK promoter: human phosphoglycerate kinase 1 promoter
    548..1147    +  CDS            PuroR: puromycin N-acetyltransferase; pac from Streptomyces alboniger; confers resistance to puromycin
   1190..1273    +  CDS            nef (fragment): NEF_HV1Z2 - Experimental evidence at protein level: Swiss-Prot protein existence level 1. Extracellular Nef protein targets CD4(+) T-lymphocytes for apoptosis by interacting with CXCR4 surface receptors. From Human immunodeficiency virus type 1 group M subtype D (isolate Z2/CDC-Z34) (HIV-1).
   1275..1508    +  LTR            3' LTR (ΔU3): self-inactivating 3' long terminal repeat (LTR) from HIV-1
   1580..1701    +  polyA_signal   SV40 poly(A) signal: SV40 polyadenylation signal
   1741..1876    +  rep_origin     SV40 ori: SV40 origin of replication
   1897..1915    -  promoter       T7 promoter: promoter for bacteriophage T7 RNA polymerase
   1923..2078    +  CDS            lacZα (fragment): LacZα fragment of β-galactosidase; lacZ fragment
   2083..2511    +  rep_origin     f1 ori (sequence partly withheld): f1 bacteriophage origin of replication; arrow indicates direction of (+) strand synthesis
   2564..2668    +  promoter       AmpR promoter: bla
   2669..3529    +  CDS            AmpR: β-lactamase; bla; confers resistance to ampicillin, carbenicillin, and related antibiotics
   3700..4288    +  rep_origin     ori: high-copy-number ColE1/pMB1/pBR322/pUC origin of replication
   4471..4563    +  CDS            lacI (fragment): lac repressor; lacI; The lac repressor binds to the lac operator to inhibit transcription in E. coli. This inhibition can be relieved by adding lactose or isopropyl-β-D-thiogalactopyranoside (IPTG).
   4576..4597    +  protein_bind   CAP binding site: CAP binding activates transcription in the presence of cAMP. E. coli catabolite activator protein
   4612..4642    +  promoter       lac promoter: promoter for the E. coli lac operon
   4650..4666    +  protein_bind   lac operator: The lac repressor binds to the lac operator to inhibit transcription in E. coli. This inhibition can be relieved by adding lactose or isopropyl-β-D-thiogalactopyranoside (IPTG). lac repressor encoded by lacI
   4711..4729    +  promoter       T3 promoter: promoter for bacteriophage T3 RNA polymerase
   4757..4983    +  promoter       RSV promoter: Rous sarcoma virus enhancer/promoter
   4984..5164    +  LTR            5' LTR (truncated): truncated 5' long terminal repeat (LTR) from HIV-1
   5211..5336    +  misc_feature   HIV-1 Ψ: packaging signal of human immunodeficiency virus type 1
   5320..5683    +  CDS            HIV-1 gag (fragment): gag protein from human immunodeficiency virus 1; gag
   5829..6062    +  misc_feature   RRE: The Rev response element (RRE) of HIV-1 allows for Rev-dependent mRNA export from the nucleus to the cytoplasm.
   6439..6539    +  CDS            Rev (fragment): human immunodeficiency virus 1 (HIV-1) Rev protein; rev; enhances nuclear export of unspliced and incompletely spliced viral mRNAs
   6589..6829    +  promoter       U6 promoter: RNA polymerase III promoter for human U6 snRNA
   6933..7050    +  misc_feature   cPPT/CTS: central polypurine tract and central termination sequence of HIV-1
>Addgene plasmid #102971 | pLKO.1P shFXN_2 | addgene full sequence | sequence record 198943 | Addgene NGS Result
TGGCCGCGGCTCGAGGGGGTTGGGGTTGCGCCTTTTCCAAGGCAGCCCTGGGTTTGCGCAGGGACGCGGC
TGCTCTGGGCGTGGTTCCGGGAAACGCAGCGGCGCCGACCCTGGGTCTCGCACATTCTTCACGTCCGTTC
GCAGCGTCACCCGGATCTTCGCCGCTACCCTTGTGGGCCCCCCGGCGACGCTTCCTGCTCCGCCCCTAAG
TCGGGAAGGTTCCTTGCGGTTCGCGGCGTGCCGGACGTGACAAACGGAAGCCGCACGTCTCACTAGTACC
CTCGCAGACGGACAGCGCCAGGGAGCAATGGCAGCGCGCCGACCGCGATGGGCTGTGGCCAATAGCGGCT
GCTCAGCAGGGCGCGCCGAGAGCAGCGGCCGGGAAGGGGCGGTGCGGGAGGCGGGGTGTGGGGCGGTAGT
GTGGGCCCTGTTCCTGCCCGCGCGGTGTTCCGCATTCTGCAAGCCTCCGGAGCGCACGTCGGCAGTCGGC
TCCCTCGTTGACCGAATCACCGACCTCTCTCCCCAGGGGGATCCACCGGAGCTTACCATGACCGAGTACA
AGCCCACGGTGCGCCTCGCCACCCGCGACGACGTCCCCAGGGCCGTACGCACCCTCGCCGCCGCGTTCGC
CGACTACCCCGCCACGCGCCACACCGTCGATCCGGACCGCCACATCGAGCGGGTCACCGAGCTGCAAGAA
CTCTTCCTCACGCGCGTCGGGCTCGACATCGGCAAGGTGTGGGTCGCGGACGACGGCGCCGCGGTGGCGG
TCTGGACCACGCCGGAGAGCGTCGAAGCGGGGGCGGTGTTCGCCGAGATCGGCCCGCGCATGGCCGAGTT
GAGCGGTTCCCGGCTGGCCGCGCAGCAACAGATGGAAGGCCTCCTGGCGCCGCACCGGCCCAAGGAGCCC
GCGTGGTTCCTGGCCACCGTCGGCGTCTCGCCCGACCACCAGGGCAAGGGTCTGGGCAGCGCCGTCGTGC
TCCCCGGAGTGGAGGCGGCCGAGCGCGCCGGGGTGCCCGCCTTCCTGGAGACCTCCGCGCCCCGCAACCT
CCCCTTCTACGAGCGGCTCGGCTTCACCGTCACCGCCGACGTCGAGGTGCCCGAAGGACCGCGCACCTGG
TGCATGACCCGCAAGCCCGGTGCCTGACGCCCGCCCCACGACCCGCAGCGCCCGACCGAAAGGAGCGCAC
GACCCCATGCATCGGTACCTTTAAGACCAATGACTTACAAGGCAGCTGTAGATCTTAGCCACTTTTTAAA
AGAAAAGGGGGGACTGGAAGGGCTAATTCACTCCCAACGAAGACAAGATCTGCTTTTTGCTTGTACTGGG
TCTCTCTGGTTAGACCAGATCTGAGCCTGGGAGCTCTCTGGCTAACTAGGGAACCCACTGCTTAAGCCTC
AATAAAGCTTGCCTTGAGTGCTTCAAGTAGTGTGTGCCCGTCTGTTGTGTGACTCTGGTAACTAGAGATC
CCTCAGACCCTTTTAGTCAGTGTGGAAAATCTCTAGCAGTAGTAGTTCATGTCATCTTATTATTCAGTAT
TTATAACTTGCAAAGAAATGAATATCAGAGAGTGAGAGGAACTTGTTTATTGCAGCTTATAATGGTTACA
AATAAAGCAATAGCATCACAAATTTCACAAATAAAGCATTTTTTTCACTGCATTCTAGTTGTGGTTTGTC
CAAACTCATCAATGTATCTTATCATGTCTGGCTCTAGCTATCCCGCCCCTAACTCCGCCCATCCCGCCCC
TAACTCCGCCCAGTTCCGCCCATTCTCCGCCCCATGGCTGACTAATTTTTTTTATTTATGCAGAGGCCGA
GGCCGCCTCGGCCTCTGAGCTATTCCAGAAGTAGTGAGGAGGCTTTTTTGGAGGCCTAGGGACGTACCCA
ATTCGCCCTATAGTGAGTCGTATTACGCGCGCTCACTGGCCGTCGTTTTACAACGTCGTGACTGGGAAAA
CCCTGGCGTTACCCAACTTAATCGCCTTGCAGCACATCCCCCTTTCGCCAGCTGGCGTAATAGCGAAGAG
GCCCGCACCGATCGCCCTTCCCAACAGTTGCGCAGCCTGAATGGCGAATGGG
[124 nt withheld, positions 2083-2206]
C
[91 nt withheld, positions 2208-2298]
A
[49 nt withheld, positions 2300-2348]
CCTTTGACGTTGGAGTCCACGTTCTTT
[37 nt withheld, positions 2376-2412]
ACCCTATCTCGGTCTATTCTTTTGATTTATAAGGGATTTTGCCGATTTCGGCCTATTGGTTAAAAAATGA
GCTGATTTAACAAAAATTTAACGCGAATTTTAACAAAATATTAACGCTTACAATTTAGGTGGCACTTTTC
GGGGAAATGTGCGCGGAACCCCTATTTGTTTATTTTTCTAAATACATTCAAATATGTATCCGCTCATGAG
ACAATAACCCTGATAAATGCTTCAATAATATTGAAAAAGGAAGAGTATGAGTATTCAACATTTCCGTGTC
GCCCTTATTCCCTTTTTTGCGGCATTTTGCCTTCCTGTTTTTGCTCACCCAGAAACGCTGGTGAAAGTAA
AAGATGCTGAAGATCAGTTGGGTGCACGAGTGGGTTACATCGAACTGGATCTCAACAGCGGTAAGATCCT
TGAGAGTTTTCGCCCCGAAGAACGTTTTCCAATGATGAGCACTTTTAAAGTTCTGCTATGTGGCGCGGTA
TTATCCCGTATTGACGCCGGGCAAGAGCAACTCGGTCGCCGCATACACTATTCTCAGAATGACTTGGTTG
AGTACTCACCAGTCACAGAAAAGCATCTTACGGATGGCATGACAGTAAGAGAATTATGCAGTGCTGCCAT
AACCATGAGTGATAACACTGCGGCCAACTTACTTCTGACAACGATCGGAGGACCGAAGGAGCTAACCGCT
TTTTTGCACAACATGGGGGATCATGTAACTCGCCTTGATCGTTGGGAACCGGAGCTGAATGAAGCCATAC
CAAACGACGAGCGTGACACCACGATGCCTGTAGCAATGGCAACAACGTTGCGCAAACTATTAACTGGCGA
ACTACTTACTCTAGCTTCCCGGCAACAATTAATAGACTGGATGGAGGCGGATAAAGTTGCAGGACCACTT
CTGCGCTCGGCCCTTCCGGCTGGCTGGTTTATTGCTGATAAATCTGGAGCCGGTGAGCGTGGGTCTCGCG
GTATCATTGCAGCACTGGGGCCAGATGGTAAGCCCTCCCGTATCGTAGTTATCTACACGACGGGGAGTCA
GGCAACTATGGATGAACGAAATAGACAGATCGCTGAGATAGGTGCCTCACTGATTAAGCATTGGTAACTG
TCAGACCAAGTTTACTCATATATACTTTAGATTGATTTAAAACTTCATTTTTAATTTAAAAGGATCTAGG
TGAAGATCCTTTTTGATAATCTCATGACCAAAATCCCTTAACGTGAGTTTTCGTTCCACTGAGCGTCAGA
CCCCGTAGAAAAGATCAAAGGATCTTCTTGAGATCCTTTTTTTCTGCGCGTAATCTGCTGCTTGCAAACA
AAAAAACCACCGCTACCAGCGGTGGTTTGTTTGCCGGATCAAGAGCTACCAACTCTTTTTCCGAAGGTAA
CTGGCTTCAGCAGAGCGCAGATACCAAATACTGTTCTTCTAGTGTAGCCGTAGTTAGGCCACCACTTCAA
GAACTCTGTAGCACCGCCTACATACCTCGCTCTGCTAATCCTGTTACCAGTGGCTGCTGCCAGTGGCGAT
AAGTCGTGTCTTACCGGGTTGGACTCAAGACGATAGTTACCGGATAAGGCGCAGCGGTCGGGCTGAACGG
GGGGTTCGTGCACACAGCCCAGCTTGGAGCGAACGACCTACACCGAACTGAGATACCTACAGCGTGAGCT
ATGAGAAAGCGCCACGCTTCCCGAAGGGAGAAAGGCGGACAGGTATCCGGTAAGCGGCAGGGTCGGAACA
GGAGAGCGCACGAGGGAGCTTCCAGGGGGAAACGCCTGGTATCTTTATAGTCCTGTCGGGTTTCGCCACC
TCTGACTTGAGCGTCGATTTTTGTGATGCTCGTCAGGGGGGCGGAGCCTATGGAAAAACGCCAGCAACGC
GGCCTTTTTACGGTTCCTGGCCTTTTGCTGGCCTTTTGCTCACATGTTCTTTCCTGCGTTATCCCCTGAT
TCTGTGGATAACCGTATTACCGCCTTTGAGTGAGCTGATACCGCTCGCCGCAGCCGAACGACCGAGCGCA
GCGAGTCAGTGAGCGAGGAAGCGGAAGAGCGCCCAATACGCAAACCGCCTCTCCCCGCGCGTTGGCCGAT
TCATTAATGCAGCTGGCACGACAGGTTTCCCGACTGGAAAGCGGGCAGTGAGCGCAACGCAATTAATGTG
AGTTAGCTCACTCATTAGGCACCCCAGGCTTTACACTTTATGCTTCCGGCTCGTATGTTGTGTGGAATTG
TGAGCGGATAACAATTTCACACAGGAAACAGCTATGACCATGATTACGCCAAGCGCGCAATTAACCCTCA
CTAAAGGGAACAAAAGCTGGAGCTGCAAGCTTAATGTAGTCTTATGCAATACTCTTGTAGTCTTGCAACA
TGGTAACGATGAGTTAGCAACATGCCTTACAAGGAGAGAAAAAGCACCGTGCATGCCGATTGGTGGAAGT
AAGGTGGTACGATCGTGCCTTATTAGGAAGGCAACAGACGGGTCTGACATGGATTGGACGAACCACTGAA
TTGCCGCATTGCAGAGATATTGTATTTAAGTGCCTAGCTCGATACATAAACGGGTCTCTCTGGTTAGACC
AGATCTGAGCCTGGGAGCTCTCTGGCTAACTAGGGAACCCACTGCTTAAGCCTCAATAAAGCTTGCCTTG
AGTGCTTCAAGTAGTGTGTGCCCGTCTGTTGTGTGACTCTGGTAACTAGAGATCCCTCAGACCCTTTTAG
TCAGTGTGGAAAATCTCTAGCAGTGGCGCCCGAACAGGGACTTGAAAGCGAAAGGGAAACCAGAGGAGCT
CTCTCGACGCAGGACTCGGCTTGCTGAAGCGCGCACGGCAAGAGGCGAGGGGCGGCGACTGGTGAGTACG
CCAAAAATTTTGACTAGCGGAGGCTAGAAGGAGAGAGATGGGTGCGAGAGCGTCAGTATTAAGCGGGGGA
GAATTAGATCGCGATGGGAAAAAATTCGGTTAAGGCCAGGGGGAAAGAAAAAATATAAATTAAAACATAT
AGTATGGGCAAGCAGGGAGCTAGAACGATTCGCAGTTAATCCTGGCCTGTTAGAAACATCAGAAGGCTGT
AGACAAATACTGGGACAGCTACAACCATCCCTTCAGACAGGATCAGAAGAACTTAGATCATTATATAATA
CAGTAGCAACCCTCTATTGTGTGCATCAAAGGATAGAGATAAAAGACACCAAGGAAGCTTTAGACAAGAT
AGAGGAAGAGCAAAACAAAAGTAAGACCACCGCACAGCAAGCGGCCGCTGATCTTCAGACCTGGAGGAGG
AGATATGAGGGACAATTGGAGAAGTGAATTATATAAATATAAAGTAGTAAAAATTGAACCATTAGGAGTA
GCACCCACCAAGGCAAAGAGAAGAGTGGTGCAGAGAGAAAAAAGAGCAGTGGGAATAGGAGCTTTGTTCC
TTGGGTTCTTGGGAGCAGCAGGAAGCACTATGGGCGCAGCGTCAATGACGCTGACGGTACAGGCCAGACA
ATTATTGTCTGGTATAGTGCAGCAGCAGAACAATTTGCTGAGGGCTATTGAGGCGCAACAGCATCTGTTG
CAACTCACAGTCTGGGGCATCAAGCAGCTCCAGGCAAGAATCCTGGCTGTGGAAAGATACCTAAAGGATC
AACAGCTCCTGGGGATTTGGGGTTGCTCTGGAAAACTCATTTGCACCACTGCTGTGCCTTGGAATGCTAG
TTGGAGTAATAAATCTCTGGAACAGATTTGGAATCACACGACCTGGATGGAGTGGGACAGAGAAATTAAC
AATTACACAAGCTTAATACACTCCTTAATTGAAGAATCGCAAAACCAGCAAGAAAAGAATGAACAAGAAT
TATTGGAATTAGATAAATGGGCAAGTTTGTGGAATTGGTTTAACATAACAAATTGGCTGTGGTATATAAA
ATTATTCATAATGATAGTAGGAGGCTTGGTAGGTTTAAGAATAGTTTTTGCTGTACTTTCTATAGTGAAT
AGAGTTAGGCAGGGATATTCACCATTATCGTTTCAGACCCACCTCCCAACCCCGAGGGGACCCGACAGGC
CCGAAGGAATAGAAGAAGAAGGTGGAGAGAGAGACAGAGACAGATCCATTCGATTAGTGAACGGATCTCG
ACGGTATCGATCACGAGACTAGCCTCGAGCGGCCGCCCCCTTCACCGAGGGCCTATTTCCCATGATTCCT
TCATATTTGCATATACGATACAAGGCTGTTAGAGAGATAATTGGAATTAATTTGACTGTAAACACAAAGA
TATTAGTACAAAATACGTGACGTAGAAAGTAATAATTTCTTGGGTAGTTTGCAGTTTTAAAATTATGTTT
TAAAATGGACTATCATATGCTTACCGTAACTTGAAAGTATTTCGATTTCTTGGCTTTATATATCTTGTGG
AAAGGACGAAACACCGGGCAGACGCCAAACAAGCAAATCTCGAGATTTGCTTGTTTGGCGTCTGCTTTTT
AATTCTCGACCTCGAGACAAATGGCAGTATTCATCCACAATTTTAAAAGAAAAGGGGGGATTGGGGGGTA
CAGTGCAGGGGAAAGAATAGTAGACATAATAGCAACAGACATACAAACTAAAGAATTACAAAAACAAATT
ACAAAAATTCAAAATTTTCGGGTTTATTACAGGGACAGCAGAGATCCACTT
