>Addgene plasmid #102971 | pLKO.1P shFXN_2 | depositor partial sequence | sequence record 194970 | pLKO.1P
GAATTCTCGACCTCGAGACAAATGGCAGTATTCATCCACAATTTTAAAAGAAAAGGGGGGATTGGGGGGT
ACAGTGCAGGGGAAAGAATAGTAGACATAATAGCAACAGACATACAAACTAAAGAATTACAAAAACAAAT
TACAAAAATTCAAAATTTTCGGGTTTATTACAGGGACAGCAGAGATCCACTTTGGCCGCGGCTCGAGGGG
GTTGGGGTTGCGCCTTTTCCAAGGCAGCCCTGGGTTTGCGCAGGGACGCGGCTGCTCTGGGCGTGGTTCC
GGGAAACGCAGCGGCGCCGACCCTGGGTCTCGCACATTCTTCACGTCCGTTCGCAGCGTCACCCGGATCT
TCGCCGCTACCCTTGTGGGCCCCCCGGCGACGCTTCCTGCTCCGCCCCTAAGTCGGGAAGGTTCCTTGCG
GTTCGCGGCGTGCCGGACGTGACAAACGGAAGCCGCACGTCTCACTAGTACCCTCGCAGACGGACAGCGC
CAGGGAGCAATGGCAGCGCGCCGACCGCGATGGGCTGTGGCCAATAGCGGCTGCTCAGCAGGGCGCGCCG
AGAGCAGCGGCCGGGAAGGGGCGGTGCGGGAGGCGGGGTGTGGGGCGGTAGTGTGGGCCCTGTTCCTGCC
CGCGCGGTGTTCCGCATTCTGCAAGCCTCCGGAGCGCACGTCGGCAGTCGGCTCCCTCGTTGACCGAATC
ACCGACCTCTCTCCCCAGGGGGATCCACCGGAGCTTACCATGACCGAGTACAAGCCCACGGTGCGCCTCG
CCACCCGCGACGACGTCCCCAGGGCCGTACGCACCCTCGCCGCCGCGTTCGCCGACTACCCCGCCACGCG
CCACACCGTCGATCCGGACCGCCACATCGAGCGGGTCACCGAGCTGCAAGAACTCTTCCTCACGCGCGTC
GGGCTCGACATCGGCAAGGTGTGGGTCGCGGACGACGGCGCCGCGGTGGCGGTCTGGACCACGCCGGAGA
GCGTCGAAGCGGGGGCGGTGTTCGCCGAGATCGGCCCGCGCATGGCCGAGTTGAGCGGTTCCCGGCTGGC
CGCGCAGCAACAGATGGAAGGCCTCCTGGCGCCGCACCGGCCCAAGGAGCCCGCGTGGTTCCTGGCCACC
GTCGGCGTCTCGCCCGACCACCAGGGCAAGGGTCTGGGCAGCGCCGTCGTGCTCCCCGGAGTGGAGGCGG
CCGAGCGCGCCGGGGTGCCCGCCTTCCTGGAGACCTCCGCGCCCCGCAACCTCCCCTTCTACGAGCGGCT
CGGCTTCACCGTCACCGCCGACGTCGAGGTGCCCGAAGGACCGCGCACCTGGTGCATGACCCGCAAGCCC
GGTGCCTGACGCCCGCCCCACGACCCGCAGCGCCCGACCGAAAGGAGCGCACGACCCCATGCATCGGTAC
CTTTAAGACCAATGACTTACAAGGCAGCTGTAGATCTTAGCCACTTTTTAAAAGAAAAGGGGGGACTGGA
AGGGCTAATTCACTCCCAACGAAGACAAGATCTGCTTTTTGCTTGTACTGGGTCTCTCTGGTTAGACCAG
ATCTGAGCCTGGGAGCTCTCTGGCTAACTAGGGAACCCACTGCTTAAGCCTCAATAAAGCTTGCCTTGAG
TGCTTCAAGTAGTGTGTGCCCGTCTGTTGTGTGACTCTGGTAACTAGAGATCCCTCAGACCCTTTTAGTC
AGTGTGGAAAATCTCTAGCAGTAGTAGTTCATGTCATCTTATTATTCAGTATTTATAACTTGCAAAGAAA
TGAATATCAGAGAGTGAGAGGAACTTGTTTATTGCAGCTTATAATGGTTACAAATAAAGCAATAGCATCA
CAAATTTCACAAATAAAGCATTTTTTTCACTGCATTCTAGTTGTGGTTTGTCCAAACTCATCAATGTATC
TTATCATGTCTGGCTCTAGCTATCCCGCCCCTAACTCCGCCCATCCCGCCCCTAACTCCGCCCAGTTCCG
CCCATTCTCCGCCCCATGGCTGACTAATTTTTTTTATTTATGCAGAGGCCGAGGCCGCCTCGGCCTCTGA
GCTATTCCAGAAGTAGTGAGGAGGCTTTTTTGGAGGCCTAGGGACGTACCCAATTCGCCCTATAGTGAGT
CGTATTACGCGCGCTCACTGGCCGTCGTTTTACAACGTCGTGACTGGGAAAACCCTGGCGTTACCCAACT
TAATCGCCTTGCAGCACATCCCCCTTTCGCCAGCTGGCGTAATAGCGAAGAGGCCCGCACCGATCGCCCT
TCCCAACAGTTGCGCAGCCTGAATGGCGAATGGG
[124 nt withheld, positions 2275-2398]
C
[91 nt withheld, positions 2400-2490]
A
[49 nt withheld, positions 2492-2540]
CCTTTGACGTTGGAGTCCACGTTCTTT
[37 nt withheld, positions 2568-2604]
ACCCTATCTCGGTCTATTCTTTTGATTTATAAGGGATTTTGCCGATTTCGGCCTATTGGTTAAAAAATGA
GCTGATTTAACAAAAATTTAACGCGAATTTTAACAAAATATTAACGCTTACAATTTAGGTGGCACTTTTC
GGGGAAATGTGCGCGGAACCCCTATTTGTTTATTTTTCTAAATACATTCAAATATGTATCCGCTCATGAG
ACAATAACCCTGATAAATGCTTCAATAATATTGAAAAAGGAAGAGTATGAGTATTCAACATTTCCGTGTC
GCCCTTATTCCCTTTTTTGCGGCATTTTGCCTTCCTGTTTTTGCTCACCCAGAAACGCTGGTGAAAGTAA
AAGATGCTGAAGATCAGTTGGGTGCACGAGTGGGTTACATCGAACTGGATCTCAACAGCGGTAAGATCCT
TGAGAGTTTTCGCCCCGAAGAACGTTTTCCAATGATGAGCACTTTTAAAGTTCTGCTATGTGGCGCGGTA
TTATCCCGTATTGACGCCGGGCAAGAGCAACTCGGTCGCCGCATACACTATTCTCAGAATGACTTGGTTG
AGTACTCACCAGTCACAGAAAAGCATCTTACGGATGGCATGACAGTAAGAGAATTATGCAGTGCTGCCAT
AACCATGAGTGATAACACTGCGGCCAACTTACTTCTGACAACGATCGGAGGACCGAAGGAGCTAACCGCT
TTTTTGCACAACATGGGGGATCATGTAACTCGCCTTGATCGTTGGGAACCGGAGCTGAATGAAGCCATAC
CAAACGACGAGCGTGACACCACGATGCCTGTAGCAATGGCAACAACGTTGCGCAAACTATTAACTGGCGA
ACTACTTACTCTAGCTTCCCGGCAACAATTAATAGACTGGATGGAGGCGGATAAAGTTGCAGGACCACTT
CTGCGCTCGGCCCTTCCGGCTGGCTGGTTTATTGCTGATAAATCTGGAGCCGGTGAGCGTGGGTCTCGCG
GTATCATTGCAGCACTGGGGCCAGATGGTAAGCCCTCCCGTATCGTAGTTATCTACACGACGGGGAGTCA
GGCAACTATGGATGAACGAAATAGACAGATCGCTGAGATAGGTGCCTCACTGATTAAGCATTGGTAACTG
TCAGACCAAGTTTACTCATATATACTTTAGATTGATTTAAAACTTCATTTTTAATTTAAAAGGATCTAGG
TGAAGATCCTTTTTGATAATCTCATGACCAAAATCCCTTAACGTGAGTTTTCGTTCCACTGAGCGTCAGA
CCCCGTAGAAAAGATCAAAGGATCTTCTTGAGATCCTTTTTTTCTGCGCGTAATCTGCTGCTTGCAAACA
AAAAAACCACCGCTACCAGCGGTGGTTTGTTTGCCGGATCAAGAGCTACCAACTCTTTTTCCGAAGGTAA
CTGGCTTCAGCAGAGCGCAGATACCAAATACTGTTCTTCTAGTGTAGCCGTAGTTAGGCCACCACTTCAA
GAACTCTGTAGCACCGCCTACATACCTCGCTCTGCTAATCCTGTTACCAGTGGCTGCTGCCAGTGGCGAT
AAGTCGTGTCTTACCGGGTTGGACTCAAGACGATAGTTACCGGATAAGGCGCAGCGGTCGGGCTGAACGG
GGGGTTCGTGCACACAGCCCAGCTTGGAGCGAACGACCTACACCGAACTGAGATACCTACAGCGTGAGCT
ATGAGAAAGCGCCACGCTTCCCGAAGGGAGAAAGGCGGACAGGTATCCGGTAAGCGGCAGGGTCGGAACA
GGAGAGCGCACGAGGGAGCTTCCAGGGGGAAACGCCTGGTATCTTTATAGTCCTGTCGGGTTTCGCCACC
TCTGACTTGAGCGTCGATTTTTGTGATGCTCGTCAGGGGGGCGGAGCCTATGGAAAAACGCCAGCAACGC
GGCCTTTTTACGGTTCCTGGCCTTTTGCTGGCCTTTTGCTCACATGTTCTTTCCTGCGTTATCCCCTGAT
TCTGTGGATAACCGTATTACCGCCTTTGAGTGAGCTGATACCGCTCGCCGCAGCCGAACGACCGAGCGCA
GCGAGTCAGTGAGCGAGGAAGCGGAAGAGCGCCCAATACGCAAACCGCCTCTCCCCGCGCGTTGGCCGAT
TCATTAATGCAGCTGGCACGACAGGTTTCCCGACTGGAAAGCGGGCAGTGAGCGCAACGCAATTAATGTG
AGTTAGCTCACTCATTAGGCACCCCAGGCTTTACACTTTATGCTTCCGGCTCGTATGTTGTGTGGAATTG
TGAGCGGATAACAATTTCACACAGGAAACAGCTATGACCATGATTACGCCAAGCGCGCAATTAACCCTCA
CTAAAGGGAACAAAAGCTGGAGCTGCAAGCTTAATGTAGTCTTATGCAATACTCTTGTAGTCTTGCAACA
TGGTAACGATGAGTTAGCAACATGCCTTACAAGGAGAGAAAAAGCACCGTGCATGCCGATTGGTGGAAGT
AAGGTGGTACGATCGTGCCTTATTAGGAAGGCAACAGACGGGTCTGACATGGATTGGACGAACCACTGAA
TTGCCGCATTGCAGAGATATTGTATTTAAGTGCCTAGCTCGATACATAAACGGGTCTCTCTGGTTAGACC
AGATCTGAGCCTGGGAGCTCTCTGGCTAACTAGGGAACCCACTGCTTAAGCCTCAATAAAGCTTGCCTTG
AGTGCTTCAAGTAGTGTGTGCCCGTCTGTTGTGTGACTCTGGTAACTAGAGATCCCTCAGACCCTTTTAG
TCAGTGTGGAAAATCTCTAGCAGTGGCGCCCGAACAGGGACTTGAAAGCGAAAGGGAAACCAGAGGAGCT
CTCTCGACGCAGGACTCGGCTTGCTGAAGCGCGCACGGCAAGAGGCGAGGGGCGGCGACTGGTGAGTACG
CCAAAAATTTTGACTAGCGGAGGCTAGAAGGAGAGAGATGGGTGCGAGAGCGTCAGTATTAAGCGGGGGA
GAATTAGATCGCGATGGGAAAAAATTCGGTTAAGGCCAGGGGGAAAGAAAAAATATAAATTAAAACATAT
AGTATGGGCAAGCAGGGAGCTAGAACGATTCGCAGTTAATCCTGGCCTGTTAGAAACATCAGAAGGCTGT
AGACAAATACTGGGACAGCTACAACCATCCCTTCAGACAGGATCAGAAGAACTTAGATCATTATATAATA
CAGTAGCAACCCTCTATTGTGTGCATCAAAGGATAGAGATAAAAGACACCAAGGAAGCTTTAGACAAGAT
AGAGGAAGAGCAAAACAAAAGTAAGACCACCGCACAGCAAGCGGCCGCTGATCTTCAGACCTGGAGGAGG
AGATATGAGGGACAATTGGAGAAGTGAATTATATAAATATAAAGTAGTAAAAATTGAACCATTAGGAGTA
GCACCCACCAAGGCAAAGAGAAGAGTGGTGCAGAGAGAAAAAAGAGCAGTGGGAATAGGAGCTTTGTTCC
TTGGGTTCTTGGGAGCAGCAGGAAGCACTATGGGCGCAGCGTCAATGACGCTGACGGTACAGGCCAGACA
ATTATTGTCTGGTATAGTGCAGCAGCAGAACAATTTGCTGAGGGCTATTGAGGCGCAACAGCATCTGTTG
CAACTCACAGTCTGGGGCATCAAGCAGCTCCAGGCAAGAATCCTGGCTGTGGAAAGATACCTAAAGGATC
AACAGCTCCTGGGGATTTGGGGTTGCTCTGGAAAACTCATTTGCACCACTGCTGTGCCTTGGAATGCTAG
TTGGAGTAATAAATCTCTGGAACAGATTTGGAATCACACGACCTGGATGGAGTGGGACAGAGAAATTAAC
AATTACACAAGCTTAATACACTCCTTAATTGAAGAATCGCAAAACCAGCAAGAAAAGAATGAACAAGAAT
TATTGGAATTAGATAAATGGGCAAGTTTGTGGAATTGGTTTAACATAACAAATTGGCTGTGGTATATAAA
ATTATTCATAATGATAGTAGGAGGCTTGGTAGGTTTAAGAATAGTTTTTGCTGTACTTTCTATAGTGAAT
AGAGTTAGGCAGGGATATTCACCATTATCGTTTCAGACCCACCTCCCAACCCCGAGGGGACCCGACAGGC
CCGAAGGAATAGAAGAAGAAGGTGGAGAGAGAGACAGAGACAGATCCATTCGATTAGTGAACGGATCTCG
ACGGTATCGATCACGAGACTAGCCTCGAGCGGCCGCCCCCTTCACCGAGGGCCTATTTCCCATGATTCCT
TCATATTTGCATATACGATACAAGGCTGTTAGAGAGATAATTGGAATTAATTTGACTGTAAACACAAAGA
TATTAGTACAAAATACGTGACGTAGAAAGTAATAATTTCTTGGGTAGTTTGCAGTTTTAAAATTATGTTT
TAAAATGGACTATCATATGCTTACCGTAACTTGAAAGTATTTCGATTTCTTGGCTTTATATATCTTGTGG
AAAGGACGAAACACCGGT
